Addgene plasmid #117685: pHIPH4
Purpose: Hansenula polymorpha expression plasmid
Depositing lab: Ida van der Klei. Depositing organization: University of Groningen.
Backbone
  Vector backbone: pHIPH4
  Backbone manufacturer: Arjen Krikken
  Backbone size w/o insert (bp): 5013
  Total vector size (bp): 6519
  Vector type: Yeast Expression
  Selectable markers: Hygromycin
Growth in bacteria
  Bacterial resistance: Ampicillin, 100 μg/mL
  Growth temperature: 37°C
  Growth strain: DH5alpha
  Copy number: High Copy
Gene/Insert
  Gene/Insert name: Alcohol Oxidase promoter (alt name: Paox)
  Species: Hansenula polymorpha
  Insert size (bp): 1506
  Promoter: Alcohol Oxidase
  Cloning method: Restriction Enzyme; 5′ cloning site NotI (not destroyed); 3′ cloning site HindIII (not destroyed)
  Sequencing primers: 5′ TGTGCTGCAAGGCGATTAAG; 3′ GGTGGTCATGGCGTAGGAAG
Terms and licenses: Academic/Nonprofit Terms; Industry Terms: Not Available to Industry
Depositor comments: Title: Single-step Gene Knock Out of the SUC2 Gene in Saccharomyces cerevisiae: A Laboratory Exercise for Undergraduate Students† Jurre Hageman1* and Arjen M. Krikken2 DOI: https://doi.org/10.1128/jmbe.v19i3.1615
How to cite: pHIPH4 was a gift from Ida van der Klei (Addgene plasmid # 117685 ; http://n2t.net/addgene:117685 ; RRID:Addgene_117685)
