[The description below was written by a language model from this plasmid's Addgene catalogue record and pLannotate feature annotations shown in this document.]
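Description:
pHIPH4 is a yeast expression vector for the methylotrophic yeast Hansenula polymorpha (Pichia angusta), built on a pBluescript-type E. coli backbone of about 6.5 kb. In bacteria it is maintained at high copy through a ColE1/pUC origin and selected with ampicillin via the bla gene. The backbone also retains an f1 origin, remnants of the lac promoter/operator and lacZα region, and flanking T3 and T7 promoters. No yeast replication origin is annotated, which suggests use by genomic integration, although the record does not say so.

The catalogued insert is the roughly 1.5 kb H. polymorpha alcohol oxidase promoter (Paox), cloned between NotI and HindIII sites that are both preserved. This promoter is known to be strongly induced by methanol and repressed by glucose, so it gives regulated, high-level expression of a gene placed downstream. The automated feature table does not label the promoter itself. The homology-based hit to a Yarrowia ISN1-like coding fragment at about 0.6–1.6 kb probably reflects neighbouring genomic sequence carried within that promoter fragment rather than an intended payload. A pUC-type polylinker fragment lies next to it. Short fragments matching H. polymorpha amine oxidase (AMO) and an adjacent predicted protein sit on the other side of this polylinker, consistent with a genomic segment from the AMO locus that may supply a terminator, though the record does not confirm this.

Selection in yeast relies on a hygromycin resistance cassette in which the hygromycin phosphotransferase gene is driven by a TEF1 promoter, with an EM7 bacterial promoter in tandem, and ended by the Ashbya gossypii TEF terminator. The plasmid is an empty expression backbone for inserting genes of interest under Paox control. The depositor's comment cites a teaching exercise on gene knockout in Saccharomyces cerevisiae, but the plasmid's role there is not described.
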