Features (pLannotate 1.2.2; 20 found; start..end, strand, type, name):
     38..72      +  misc_feature   MCS (fragment): pUC18/19 multiple cloning site
    607..1572    +  CDS            ISN1 (fragment): ISN1_YARLI - Protein inferred from homology: Swiss-Prot protein existence level 3. IMP-specific 5'-nucleotidase involved in IMP (inositol monophosphate) degradation. From Yarrowia lipolytica (strain CLIB 122 / E 150) (Yeast) (Candida lipolytica).
   1598..1621    -  misc_feature   MCS (fragment): pBluescript multiple cloning site
   1630..1648    -  promoter       T7 promoter: promoter for bacteriophage T7 RNA polymerase
   1656..1811    +  CDS            lacZα (fragment): LacZα fragment of β-galactosidase; lacZ fragment
   1816..2244    +  rep_origin     f1 ori (sequence partly withheld): f1 bacteriophage origin of replication; arrow indicates direction of (+) strand synthesis
   2297..2401    +  promoter       AmpR promoter: bla
   2402..3262    +  CDS            AmpR: β-lactamase; bla; confers resistance to ampicillin, carbenicillin, and related antibiotics
   3433..4021    +  rep_origin     ori: high-copy-number ColE1/pMB1/pBR322/pUC origin of replication
   4204..4296    +  CDS            lacI (fragment): lac repressor; lacI; The lac repressor binds to the lac operator to inhibit transcription in E. coli. This inhibition can be relieved by adding lactose or isopropyl-β-D-thiogalactopyranoside (IPTG).
   4309..4330    +  protein_bind   CAP binding site: CAP binding activates transcription in the presence of cAMP. E. coli catabolite activator protein
   4345..4375    +  promoter       lac promoter: promoter for the E. coli lac operon
   4383..4399    +  protein_bind   lac operator: The lac repressor binds to the lac operator to inhibit transcription in E. coli. This inhibition can be relieved by adding lactose or isopropyl-β-D-thiogalactopyranoside (IPTG). lac repressor encoded by lacI
   4444..4462    +  promoter       T3 promoter: promoter for bacteriophage T3 RNA polymerase
   4542..4739    -  terminator     TEF terminator: Ashbya gossypii TEF terminator
   4746..5767    -  CDS            HygR (fragment): aminoglycoside phosphotransferase from E. coli; aph(4)-Ia; confers resistance to hygromycin
   5792..5839    -  promoter       EM7 promoter: synthetic bacterial promoter&nbsp
   5846..6253    -  promoter       TEF1 promoter: S. cerevisiae TEF1; promoter for EF-1α
   6256..6405    +  CDS            TPM_PICAN (fragment): Protein predicted: Swiss-Prot protein existence level 4. From Pichia angusta (Yeast) (Hansenula polymorpha).
   6431..32      -  CDS            AMO (fragment) (across the origin): AMO_PICAN - Experimental evidence at protein level: Swiss-Prot protein existence level 1. From Pichia angusta (Yeast) (Hansenula polymorpha).
>Addgene plasmid #117685 | pHIPH4 | addgene full sequence | sequence record 232223 | Addgene NGS Result
ATGGCGTAGGAAGGCTGGATGTCCAGGCCCGGGGATCGATCCTCTAGAGTCGACCTGCAGGCATGCAAGC
TTGTTTTTGTACTTTAGATTGATGTCACCACCGTGCACTGGCAGCAGTATTTATAGATGGACCGTGTGGG
GACGGTTGGGTACACTTAGCGGCAGCGCTGACCCCATCTGTGATCAAGTAGGGCAAAAACTGGGGATGTC
GGAGTCACTGCACGGTAGCATAAGAATTTACTTTCTGGCCGGTTCACCCGCATTTGCACTGTGGAGAAAC
AGCCTGTCCGACACCCCACCAGTTGCCACATCGGCCCTCTGCTGCTCTGGTGATTTTCTGGTAGCAGGCA
CAGACAGCAGTGGGTAGCGCCGTCCGGTTAGGCAAGGTCACGTTGTAGGCTACGCCAGCAAACAGAGCCT
CACATGACACCATCCAGCTGCGTCCTCGAAGCGAAAAGTTCGGTTGCGGCTGCAGAACCCCCTCAGTTGC
CAGATTCACAAGTTTTACGCGACGGCTAAAGCGAGTGGGTTTTAAAAACTTGCGGTGCAAGGATGCATGC
GGCAACAATTAATTGGTGCATCCAGCACAGCAAGCCCAGTCTCGAGATGTCCAGTCGCTACAGAGTGGAG
TACGCACTCAAGGAACACCGTCGAGATGGCCTCATAGAATGGATCAAGGGCCTGCTGGCCACGCCGTTCG
TCCTGTACGCGGTGAAGAGCAACGGCATCTCTGCAGTGGACGACCTCATGGTAAACTCTGAGGCAAAACG
CCGCTACGCGGAAATCTTCCACGACCTCGAACTCCTCATCGACGACAACATTGAAATGACCAAAGCCGGC
ACCCCCGAATTGTCTCGGCTCGTGCAGCTGGTTCCGAGCGTTGGCAGCTTCTTCACGAGACTGCCTCTGG
AAAAGGCCTTCTACATCGAGGACGAGCGCCGCGCCATCAGCAAACGCCGGCTTGTGGCCCCCTCGTTCAA
CGACGTCCGGCTCATTCTCAACACGGCCCAGCTGTTGGAGATGTCGCGGTTCTTCCATTCCAAAACCATC
CGAGATCGCAAGCTGCAGCTCATTACATTCGATGGTGACATCACACTGTACGACGACGGCAAAAATTTCG
ATGCCGAGTCGCCCATCCTGCCCCACCTCATCAAACTAATGGCCAAGGACCTCTATGTGGGTATCGTCAC
CGCGGCCGGCTACAGCGACGCGAACAAGTACTACGAGCGCCTCAAGGGCCTCATCGACGCCGTCCAGACG
TCCCCGCTGCTCACAGGCCACCAGAAAGAGAACCTGTTCATTATGGGCGGCGAGGCAAACTACCTCTTCC
GGTACAGTAACGAGGAGCAGAGATTACGCTTCTACTCCAAAGACAGATGGCTGCTCGAGAACATGCTGAA
TTGGTCCGAGGAGGACATTCATCTGACACTGGACTTTGCGCAGGACGTTCTAAACGACCTCGTTCACAAA
CTGGGCTCGCCAGCCACCGTGGTCCGCAAGGAGCGTGCCGTCGGCCTGGTTCCATTACCGGGCCACAAGC
TGATCCGCGAGCAGCTCGAGGAGATCGTTCTCCGCGTCGAGATCCGATATCGCCGTGGCGGCCGCCACCG
CGGTGGAGCTCCAATTCGCCCTATAGTGAGTCGTATTACGCGCGCTCACTGGCCGTCGTTTTACAACGTC
GTGACTGGGAAAACCCTGGCGTTACCCAACTTAATCGCCTTGCAGCACATCCCCCTTTCGCCAGCTGGCG
TAATAGCGAAGAGGCCCGCACCGATCGCCCTTCCCAACAGTTGCGCAGCCTGAATGGCGAATGGG
[124 nt withheld, positions 1816-1939]
C
[91 nt withheld, positions 1941-2031]
A
[49 nt withheld, positions 2033-2081]
CCTTTGACGTTGGAGTCCACGTTCTTT
[37 nt withheld, positions 2109-2145]
ACCCTATCTCGGTCTATTCTTTTGATTTATAAGGGATTTTGCCGATTTCGGCCTATTGGTTAAAAAATGA
GCTGATTTAACAAAAATTTAACGCGAATTTTAACAAAATATTAACGCTTACAATTTAGGTGGCACTTTTC
GGGGAAATGTGCGCGGAACCCCTATTTGTTTATTTTTCTAAATACATTCAAATATGTATCCGCTCATGAG
ACAATAACCCTGATAAATGCTTCAATAATATTGAAAAAGGAAGAGTATGAGTATTCAACATTTCCGTGTC
GCCCTTATTCCCTTTTTTGCGGCATTTTGCCTTCCTGTTTTTGCTCACCCAGAAACGCTGGTGAAAGTAA
AAGATGCTGAAGATCAGTTGGGTGCACGAGTGGGTTACATCGAACTGGATCTCAACAGCGGTAAGATCCT
TGAGAGTTTTCGCCCCGAAGAACGTTTTCCAATGATGAGCACTTTTAAAGTTCTGCTATGTGGCGCGGTA
TTATCCCGTATTGACGCCGGGCAAGAGCAACTCGGTCGCCGCATACACTATTCTCAGAATGACTTGGTTG
AGTACTCACCAGTCACAGAAAAGCATCTTACGGATGGCATGACAGTAAGAGAATTATGCAGTGCTGCCAT
AACCATGAGTGATAACACTGCGGCCAACTTACTTCTGACAACGATCGGAGGACCGAAGGAGCTAACCGCT
TTTTTGCACAACATGGGGGATCATGTAACTCGCCTTGATCGTTGGGAACCGGAGCTGAATGAAGCCATAC
CAAACGACGAGCGTGACACCACGATGCCTGTAGCAATGGCAACAACGTTGCGCAAACTATTAACTGGCGA
ACTACTTACTCTAGCTTCCCGGCAACAATTAATAGACTGGATGGAGGCGGATAAAGTTGCAGGACCACTT
CTGCGCTCGGCCCTTCCGGCTGGCTGGTTTATTGCTGATAAATCTGGAGCCGGTGAGCGTGGGTCTCGCG
GTATCATTGCAGCACTGGGGCCAGATGGTAAGCCCTCCCGTATCGTAGTTATCTACACGACGGGGAGTCA
GGCAACTATGGATGAACGAAATAGACAGATCGCTGAGATAGGTGCCTCACTGATTAAGCATTGGTAACTG
TCAGACCAAGTTTACTCATATATACTTTAGATTGATTTAAAACTTCATTTTTAATTTAAAAGGATCTAGG
TGAAGATCCTTTTTGATAATCTCATGACCAAAATCCCTTAACGTGAGTTTTCGTTCCACTGAGCGTCAGA
CCCCGTAGAAAAGATCAAAGGATCTTCTTGAGATCCTTTTTTTCTGCGCGTAATCTGCTGCTTGCAAACA
AAAAAACCACCGCTACCAGCGGTGGTTTGTTTGCCGGATCAAGAGCTACCAACTCTTTTTCCGAAGGTAA
CTGGCTTCAGCAGAGCGCAGATACCAAATACTGTTCTTCTAGTGTAGCCGTAGTTAGGCCACCACTTCAA
GAACTCTGTAGCACCGCCTACATACCTCGCTCTGCTAATCCTGTTACCAGTGGCTGCTGCCAGTGGCGAT
AAGTCGTGTCTTACCGGGTTGGACTCAAGACGATAGTTACCGGATAAGGCGCAGCGGTCGGGCTGAACGG
GGGGTTCGTGCACACAGCCCAGCTTGGAGCGAACGACCTACACCGAACTGAGATACCTACAGCGTGAGCT
ATGAGAAAGCGCCACGCTTCCCGAAGGGAGAAAGGCGGACAGGTATCCGGTAAGCGGCAGGGTCGGAACA
GGAGAGCGCACGAGGGAGCTTCCAGGGGGAAACGCCTGGTATCTTTATAGTCCTGTCGGGTTTCGCCACC
TCTGACTTGAGCGTCGATTTTTGTGATGCTCGTCAGGGGGGCGGAGCCTATGGAAAAACGCCAGCAACGC
GGCCTTTTTACGGTTCCTGGCCTTTTGCTGGCCTTTTGCTCACATGTTCTTTCCTGCGTTATCCCCTGAT
TCTGTGGATAACCGTATTACCGCCTTTGAGTGAGCTGATACCGCTCGCCGCAGCCGAACGACCGAGCGCA
GCGAGTCAGTGAGCGAGGAAGCGGAAGAGCGCCCAATACGCAAACCGCCTCTCCCCGCGCGTTGGCCGAT
TCATTAATGCAGCTGGCACGACAGGTTTCCCGACTGGAAAGCGGGCAGTGAGCGCAACGCAATTAATGTG
AGTTAGCTCACTCATTAGGCACCCCAGGCTTTACACTTTATGCTCCCGGCTCGTATGTTGTGTGGAATTG
TGAGCGGATAACAATTTCACACAGGAAACAGCTATGACCATGATTACGCCAAGCGCGCAATTAACCCTCA
CTAAAGGGAACAAAAGCTGGGTACATCATCGATGAATTCGAGCTCGTTTTCGACACTGGATGGCGGCGTT
AGTATCGAATCGACAGCAGTATAGCGACCAGCATTCACATACGATTGACGCATGATATTACTTTCTGCGC
ACTTAACTTCGCATCTGGGCAGATGATGTCGAGGCGAAAAAAAATATAAATCACGCTAACATTTGATTAA
AATAGAACAACTACAATATAAAAAAACTATACAAATGACAAGTTCTTGAAAACAAGAATCTTTTTATTGT
CAGTACTGATTATTCCTTTGCCCTCGGACGAGTGCTGGGGCGTCGGTTTCCACTATCGGCGAGTACTTCT
ACACAGCCATCGGTCCAGACGGCCGCGCTTCTGCGGGCGATTTGTGTACGCCCGACAGTCCCGGCTCCGG
ATCGGACGATTGCGTCGCATCGACCCTGCGCCCAAGCTGCATCATCGAAATTGCCGTCAACCAAGCTCTG
ATAGAGTTGGTCAAGACCAATGCGGAGCATATACGCCCGGAGCCGCGGCGATCCTGCAAGCTCCGGATGC
CTCCGCTCGAAGTAGCGCGTCTGCTGCTCCATACAAGCCAACCACGGCCTCCAGAAGAAGATGTTGGCGA
CCTCGTATTGGGAATCCCCGAACATCGCCTCGCTCCAGTCAATGACCGCTGTTATGCGGCCATTGTCCGT
CAGGACATTGTTGGAGCCGAAATCCGCGTGCACGAGGTGCCGGACTTCGGGGCAGTCCTCGGCCCAAAGC
ATCAGCTCATCGAGAGCCTGCGCGACGGACGCACTGACGGTGTCGTCCATCACAGTTTGCCAGTGATACA
CATGGGGATCAGCAATCGCGCATATGAAATCACGCCATGTAGTGTATTGACCGATTCCTTGCGGTCCGAA
TGGGCCGAACCCGCTCGTCTGGCTAAGATCGGCCGCAGCGATCGCATCCATGGCCTCCGCGACCGGCTGC
AGAACAGCGGGCAGTTCGGTTTCAGGCAGGTCTTGCAACGTGACACCCTGTGCACGGCGGGAGATGCAAT
AGGTCAGGCTCTCGCTGAATTCCCCAATGTCAAGCACTTCCGGAATCGGGAGCGCGGCCGATGCAAAGTG
CCGATAAACATAACGATCTTTGTAGAAACCATCGGCGCAGCTATTTACCCGCAGGACATATCCACGCCCT
CCTACATCGAAGCTGAAAGCACGAGATTCTTCGCCCTCCGAGAGCTGCATCAGGTCGGAGACGCTGTCGA
ACTTTTCGATCAGAAACTTCTCGACAGACGTCGCGGTGAGTTCAGGCTTTTTACCCATGGTTTAGTTCCT
CACCTTGTCGTATTATACTATGCCGATATACTATGCCGATGATTAATTGTCAACACCGCCCTTAGATTAG
ATTGCTATGCTTTCTTTCTAATGAGCAAGAAGTAAAAAAAGTTGTAATAGAACAAGAAAAATGAAACTGA
AACTTGAGAAATTGAAGACCGTTTATTAACTTAAATATCAATGGGAGGTCATCGAAAGAGAAAAAAATCA
AAAAAAAAAATTTTCAAGAAAAAGAAACGTGATAAAAATTTTTATTGCCTTTTTCGACGAAGAAAAAGAA
ACGAGGCGGTCTCTTTTTTCTTTTCCAAACCTTTAGTACGGGTAATTAACGACACCCTAGAGGAAGAAAG
AGGGGAAATTTAGTATGCTGTGCTTGGGTGTTTTGAAGTGGTACGGCGATGCGCGGAGTCCGAGAAAATC
TGGAAGAGTAAAAAAGGAGTAGAAACATTTTGAAGCTATGGTGTGTGGGGGATCTGAACCTCGACTTTCT
GGATCAGCCCGCCCAGGCCGGCCCTGAGCCCGCTGCTCCTGCGCAGGAGGATGACGCCGGGCTGATGCCT
ACAGACCAGATGGAAAACCTATTTTCGCAGTTCGACGAGCTCGTCAATAGTGGAGATTACTAGATTGTCG
TGTCCTATATACTTATTTACCGCAACAAGAGCCTTCAAAGGCAAGTCTCGAGGTTTTGTCCTTGGTCTCC
TTGTGCACGGCCCTCTTAGCCTCGGAGGTGGTC
